>Addgene plasmid #45703 | pBp-FGFR2b-E471Q | addgene partial sequence | sequence record 65362 | hFGFR2-F1 5'-CGTACCACCTGGATGTTGTG-3'
CGGCCCATCCTCCAAGCCGGACTGCCGGCAAATGCCTCCACAGTGGTCGGAGGAGACGTAGAGTTTGTCT
GCAAGGTTTACAGTGATGCCCAGCCCCACATCCAGTGGATCAAGCACGTGGAAAAGAACGGCAGTAAATA
CGGGCCCGACGGGCTGCCCTACCTCAAGGTTCTCAAGCACTCGGGGATAAATAGTTCCAATGCAGAAGTG
CTGGCTCTGTTCAATGTGACCGAGGCGGATGCTGGGGAATATATATGTAAGGTCTCCAATTATATAGGGC
AGGCCAACCAGTCTGCCTGGCTCACTGTCCTGCCAAAACAGCAAGCGCCTGGAAGAGAAAAGGAGATTAC
AGCTTCCCCAGACTACCTGGAGATAGCCATTTACTGCATAGGGGTCTTCTTAATCGCCTGTATGGTGGTA
ACAGTCATCCTGTGCCGAATGAAGAACACGACCAAGAAGCCAGACTTCAGCAGCCAGCCGGCTGTGCACA
AGCTGACCAAACGTATCCCCCTGCGGAGACAGGTAACAGTTTCGGCTGAGTCCAGCTCCTCCATGAACTC
CAACACCCCGCTGGTGAGGATAACAACACGCCTCTCTTCAACGGCAGACACCCCCATGCTGGCAGGGGTC
TCCGAGTATGAACTTCCACAGGACCCAAAATGGGAGTTTCCAAGAGATAAGCTGACACTGGGCAAGCCCC
TGGGAGAAGGTTGCTTTGGGCAAGTGGTCATGGCGGAAGCAGTGGGAATTGACAAAGACAAGCCCAAGGA
GGCGGTCACCGTGGCCGTGAAGATGTTGAAAGATGATGCCACAGAGAAAGACCTTTCTGATCTGGTGTCA
GAGATGGAGATGATGAAGATGATTGGGAAACACAAGAATATCATAAATCTTCTTGGAGCCTGCACACAGG
ATGGGCCTCTCTATGTCATAGTTGAGTATGCCTCTAAAGGCAACCTCCGAGAATACCTCCGAGCCCGGAG
GCCACCCGGGATGGAGTACTCCTATGA
