>Addgene plasmid #45703 | pBp-FGFR2b-E471Q | addgene partial sequence | sequence record 65363 | pBABE3 5'-ACCCTAACTGACACACATTCC-3'
CTGGCGAATTCCTACATCACCACTTTGTACAAGAAAGCTGGGTTCTATGTTTTAACACTGCCGTTTATGT
GTGGATACTGAGGAAGGCATGGTTCGTAAGGCATGGGGTCTGGAGAAAAAACAGAATCATCTCCTGAAGA
ACAAGAACTTCTTGTGTCAGGGTAACTAGGTGAATACTGTTCGAGAGGTTGGCTGAGGTCCAAGTATTCC
TCATTGGTTGTGAGAGTGAGAATTCGATCCAAGTCTTCTACCAACTGCTTGAACGTTGGTCTCTGGGAGG
GCACTGCATGCCAACAGTCCCTCATCATCATGTACAGTTCGTTGGTGCAGTTGGCTGGCTTATCCATTCT
GTGTCCTTCCTTCAGCAGCTTAAAAAGTTCCTCCACGGGAATCCCTGGGTAGGGCGAGCCCCCTAAAGTG
AAGATCTCCCACATTAACACCCCGAAGGACCAGACATCACTCTGATGAGTGTATACTCTATCAAACAGGG
CTTCTGGAGCCATCCACTTGACTGGAAGCCGCCCATTGGTGGTCTTTTTGTAATAGTCTATATTGTTGAT
ATCTCTGGCGAGTCCAAAGTCTGCTATTTTCATCACATTGTTTTCTGTTACCAAAACATTTCTGGCTGCT
AAATCTCGATGAATACATTTTTGGGAAGCCAAGTACTCCATGCCTCTGGCCAGCTGGTAGGTGCATGACA
CCAAGTCCTTGAAGGTCATCTGCTCCTCAGGAACACGGTTAATGTCATAGGAGTACTCCATCCCGGGTGG
CCTCCGGGCTCGGAGGTATTCTCGGAGGTTGCCTTTAGAGGCATACTCAACTATGACATAGAGAGGCCCA
TCCTGTGTGCAGGCTCCAAGAAGATTTATGATATTCTTGTGTTTCCCAATCATCTTCATCATCTCCATCT
CTGACACCAGATCAGAAAGGTCTTTCTCTGTGGCATCATCTTTCAACATCTTCACGGCCACGGTGA
