[The description below was written by a language model from this plasmid's Addgene catalogue record.]
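Description:
pBp-FGFR2b-E471Q is a retroviral mammalian expression plasmid built on a Gateway-adapted version of pBabe-puro. The backbone is about 5.5 kb and the complete construct about 7.9 kb. It is propagated in E. coli under ampicillin selection, and it carries a puromycin resistance marker for selecting transduced or transfected mammalian cells. No feature table accompanies the entry, so the individual regulatory elements are not itemised. The promoter driving the insert is also not stated, although in pBabe-type vectors the insert is generally transcribed from the retroviral 5′ LTR and the puromycin marker from a separate internal promoter. As a retroviral transfer vector, it would be introduced into packaging cells to produce virus that stably integrates the cassette into target cells.

The payload is an approximately 2.4 kb insert encoding the human FGFR2 IIIb isoform, the fibroblast growth factor receptor 2 splice form also known as KGFR or K-SAM. It carries the single amino-acid substitution E471Q. The insert was introduced by Gateway recombination, so recombination site sequences flank the coding region. No epitope tags or reporters are recorded.

The associated publication concerns inhibitor-sensitive FGFR2 and FGFR3 mutations in lung squamous cell carcinoma. This suggests that the construct is one of a set of mutant receptor alleles made for stable expression in mammalian cells. Such a set would allow the functional consequences of tumour-derived FGFR2 variants, and their response to FGFR inhibitors, to be assessed. The record itself does not describe the specific assays or the behaviour of the E471Q allele.
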