Addgene plasmid #45703: pBp-FGFR2b-E471Q
Depositing lab: Matthew Meyerson. Depositing organization: Dana-Farber Cancer Institute. Publication: Inhibitor-sensitive FGFR2 and FGFR3 mutations in lung squamous cell carcinoma. Liao RG, Jung J, Tchaicha JH, Wilkerson MD, Sivachenko A, Beauchamp EM, Liu Q, Pugh TJ, Pedamallu CS, Hayes DN, Gray NS, Getz G, Wong KK, Haddad RI, Meyerson M, Hammerman PS. Cancer Res. 2013 Jun 20. 10.1158/0008-5472.CAN-12-3950 PubMed 23786770.
Backbone
  Vector backbone: pBabe puro Gateway
  Backbone size w/o insert (bp): 5500
  Total vector size (bp): 7900
  Modifications to backbone: Gateway cloning sequences flank region with gene insert for use with the Gateway system reagents.
  Vector type: Mammalian Expression, Retroviral
  Selectable markers: Puromycin
Growth in bacteria
  Bacterial resistance: Ampicillin, 100 μg/mL
  Growth temperature: 30°C
  Growth strain: DH5alpha
  Copy number: Unknown
Gene/Insert
  Gene/Insert name: FGFR2 IIIb
  Species: H. sapiens (human)
  Insert size (bp): 2400
  Mutation: E471Q
  Entrez Gene: FGFR2 (a.k.a. BBDS, BEK, BFR-1, CD332, CEK3, CFD1, ECT1, JWS, K-SAM, KGFR, TK14, TK25)
  Cloning method: Gateway Cloning
  Sequencing primers: 5′ Gateway reagents; 3′ Gateway reagents
Terms and licenses: Academic/Nonprofit Terms; Industry Terms: Not Available to Industry
How to cite: pBp-FGFR2b-E471Q was a gift from Matthew Meyerson (Addgene plasmid # 45703 ; http://n2t.net/addgene:45703 ; RRID:Addgene_45703)
